Addgene plasmid #38897: ZBTB48
Purpose: Bacterial expression for structure determination; may not be full ORF
Depositing lab: Nicola Burgess-Brown. Depositing organization: University of Oxford.
Backbone
  Vector backbone: pNIC28-Bsa4
  Backbone manufacturer: SGC
  Vector type: Bacterial Expression
Growth in bacteria
  Bacterial resistance: Kanamycin, 50 μg/mL
  Growth temperature: 37°C
  Growth strain: Mach1
  Copy number: Low Copy
Gene/Insert
  Gene/Insert name: ZBTB48 (alt names: GLI-Kruppel family member HKR3; PDB:3B84)
  Species: H. sapiens (human)
  Insert size (bp): 438
  Entrez Gene: ZBTB48 (a.k.a. HKR3, TZAP, ZNF855, pp9964)
  Tag / fusion protein: His Tev (N terminal on insert)
  Cloning method: Ligation Independent Cloning
  Sequencing primers: 5′ T7; 3′ T7-term
Terms and licenses: Academic/Nonprofit Terms; Industry Terms: Not Available to Industry
How to cite: ZBTB48 was a gift from Nicola Burgess-Brown (Addgene plasmid # 38897 ; http://n2t.net/addgene:38897 ; RRID:Addgene_38897)
