[The description below was written by a language model from this plasmid's Addgene catalogue record.]
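Description:
ZBTB48 is a bacterial expression plasmid built on the pNIC28-Bsa4 backbone from the SGC, a vector designed for ligation-independent cloning of protein fragments for recombinant production in E. coli. It is recorded as a low-copy plasmid selected with kanamycin. The record does not list the origin of replication or the promoter explicitly. However, the use of T7 and T7-terminator sequencing primers indicates that the insert sits between T7 promoter and terminator elements, so expression would be expected to depend on a host strain supplying T7 RNA polymerase. The listed Mach1 strain is a cloning and propagation host rather than an expression host.

The insert is a 438 bp segment of human ZBTB48, also known as HKR3, TZAP or ZNF855, a zinc finger and BTB domain-containing protein of the GLI-Kruppel family. At this length the insert encodes only a portion of the protein, consistent with the record's caution that it may not be the full open reading frame. The record does not say which domain or residues are covered. The fragment is fused at its N terminus to a polyhistidine tag followed by a TEV protease recognition site. This arrangement allows capture of the protein by immobilised metal affinity chromatography and subsequent removal of the tag by TEV cleavage, leaving a near-native product.

The stated purpose is bacterial expression for structure determination, and the insert's alternative names include a PDB entry, linking the construct to a deposited structure. It is suited to producing purified ZBTB48 domain protein for crystallography or related biophysical and biochemical studies.
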