>Addgene plasmid #38897 | ZBTB48 | depositor partial sequence | sequence record 48955 | ZBTB48 sequence 438 bps
ATGCACCATCATCATCATCATTCTTCTGGTGTAGATCTGGGTACCGAGAACCTGTACTTCCAATCCATGT
CCTTCGTCCAGCACAGTGTGAGGGTTCTGCAGGAGCTCAACAAGCAGCGGGAGAAGGGCCAGTACTGCGA
CGCCACTCTGGACGTGGGGGGCCTGGTGTTTAAGGCACACTGGAGTGTCCTTGCCTGCTGCAGTCACTTT
TTCCAGAGCCTCTACGGGGATGGCTCAGGGGGCAGTGTCGTCCTCCCTGCTGGCTTCGCTGAGATCTTTG
GCCTCTTGTTGGACTTTTTCTACACTGGTCACCTCGCTCTCACCTCAGGGAACCGGGATCAGGTGCTCCT
GGCAGCCAGGGAGTTGCGAGTGCCAGAGGCCGTAGAGCTGTGCCAGAGCTTCAAGCCCAAAACTTCAGTG
TGACAGTAAAGGTGGATA
