>Addgene plasmid #38897 | ZBTB48 | addgene partial sequence | sequence record 51226 | T7_term
TAGCAGCCGGATCTCAGTGGTGGTGGTGGTGGTGCTCGAGTGCGGCCGCNTNCTTGTCGACGAGAGCTCG
AATTCGGATCCGTATCCACCTTTACTGTCACACTGAAGTTTTGGGCTTGAAGCTCTGGCACAGCTCTACG
GCCTCTGGCACTCGCAACTCCCTGGCTGCCAGGAGCACCTGATCCCGGTTCCCTGAGGTGAGAGCGAGGT
GACCAGTGTAGAAAAAGTCCAACAAGAGGCCAAAGATCTCAGCGAAGCCAGCAGGGAGGACGACACTGCC
CCCTGAGCCATCCCCGTAGAGGCTCTGGAAAAAGTGACTGCAGCAGGCAAGGACACTCCAGTGTGCCTTA
AACACCAGGCCCCCCACGTCCAGAGTGGCGTCGCAGTACTGGCCCTTCTCCCGCTGCTTGTTGAGCTCCT
GCAGAACCCTCACACTGTGCTGGACGAAGGACATGGATTGGAAGTACAGGTTCTCGGTACCCAGATCTAC
ACCAGAAGAATGATGATGATGATGGTGCATATGTATATCTCCTTCTTAAAGTTAAACAAAATTATTTCTA
GAGGGGAATTGTTATCCGCTCACAATTCCCCTATAGTGAGTCGTATTAATTTCGCGGGATCGAGATCTCG
ATCCTCTACGCCGGACGCATCGTGGCCGGCATCACCGGCGCCACAGGTGCGGTTGCTGGCGCCTATATCG
CCGACATCACCGATGGGGAAGATCGGGCTCGCCACTTCGGGCTCATGAGCGCTTGTTTCGGCGTGGGTAT
GGTGGCAGGCCCCGTGGCCGGGGGACTGTTGGGCGCCATCTCCTTGCATGCACCATTCCTTGCGGCGGCG
GTGCTCAACGGCCTCAACCTACTACTGGGCTGCTTCCTAATGCAGGAGTCGCATAAGGGAGAGCGTCGAG
ATCCCGGACAC
